Addgene plasmid #116302: pHAGE-EGFR-S380Pfs*16
Purpose: Lentiviral expression of EGFR S380Pfs*16
Depositing lab: Gordon Mills & Kenneth Scott. Depositing organization: Baylor College of Medicine. Publication: Systematic Functional Annotation of Somatic Mutations in Cancer. Ng PK, Li J, Jeong KJ, Shao S, Chen H, Tsang YH, Sengupta S, Wang Z, Bhavana VH, Tran R, Soewito S, Minussi DC, Moreno D, Kong K, Dogruluk T, Lu H, Gao J, Tokheim C, Zhou DC, Johnson AM, Zeng J, Ip CKM, Ju Z, Wester M, Yu S, Li Y, Vellano CP, Schultz N, Karchin R, Ding L, Lu Y, Cheung LWT, Chen K, Shaw KR, Meric-Bernstam F, Scott KL, Yi S, Sahni N, Liang H, Mills GB. Cancer Cell. 2018 Mar 12;33(3):450-462.e10. doi: 10.1016/j.ccell.2018.01.021. PubMed 29533785.
Backbone
  Vector backbone: pHAGE
  Vector type: Lentiviral
Growth in bacteria
  Bacterial resistance: Ampicillin, 100 μg/mL
  Growth temperature: 37°C
  Growth strain: Stbl3
  Copy number: High Copy
Gene/Insert
  Gene/Insert name: EGFR
  Species: H. sapiens (human)
  Mutation: S380Pfs*16
  Entrez Gene: EGFR (a.k.a. ERBB, ERBB1, ERRP, HER1, NISBD2, NNCIS, PIG61, mENA)
  Cloning method: Gateway Cloning
Terms and licenses: Academic/Nonprofit Terms; Industry Terms: Not Available to Industry
How to cite: pHAGE-EGFR-S380Pfs*16 was a gift from Gordon Mills & Kenneth Scott (Addgene plasmid # 116302 ; http://n2t.net/addgene:116302 ; RRID:Addgene_116302)
