[The description below was written by a language model from this plasmid's Addgene catalogue record, the feature table of its GenBank file and pLannotate feature annotations shown in this document.]
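Description:
pHAGE-EGFR-S380Pfs*16 is a lentiviral expression plasmid built on the pHAGE backbone that carries a frameshift mutant of human EGFR, the epidermal growth factor receptor. It is maintained in E. coli through a high-copy ColE1/pUC-type origin and an ampicillin resistance gene (β-lactamase). The HIV-1-derived transfer cassette has a truncated 5' LTR, the Ψ packaging signal with a short gag fragment, the Rev response element for Rev-dependent nuclear export of the genomic RNA, the cPPT/CTS element, and a ΔU3 self-inactivating 3' LTR. Packaging functions must therefore be supplied in trans, and the integrated provirus lacks LTR promoter activity.

Within the viral cassette, the human EF-1α promoter drives the EGFR open reading frame, which was introduced by Gateway recombination and is flanked by attB1 and attB2 sites. The S380Pfs*16 designation indicates a frameshift beginning at serine 380 that reaches a stop codon 16 residues later. Although the annotated EGFR sequence spans roughly the full coding length, the expected product is a truncated protein. A V5 tag sequence lies downstream of attB2, but the premature stop means it would not be expected to be fused to the mutant protein. An EMCV IRES followed by a puromycin N-acetyltransferase gene on the same transcript allows puromycin selection of transduced cells, and a WPRE enhances transcript expression. The construct comes from a study that systematically annotated the function of somatic cancer mutations, and it is suited to stable expression of this EGFR variant in mammalian cells. The separate GenBank record held for the plasmid covers only about 3.6 kb and has no annotated features. The description of the parts therefore rests on the feature table generated from the full sequence.
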