Features (pLannotate 1.2.2; 30 found; start..end, strand, type, name):
    377..634     +  LTR            5' LTR (truncated): truncated 5' long terminal repeat (LTR) from HIV-1
    681..806     +  misc_feature   HIV-1 Ψ: packaging signal of human immunodeficiency virus type 1
    790..1128    +  CDS            HIV-1 gag (fragment): gag protein from human immunodeficiency virus 1; gag
   1303..1536    +  misc_feature   RRE: The Rev response element (RRE) of HIV-1 allows for Rev-dependent mRNA export from the nucleus to the cytoplasm.
   1913..2013    +  CDS            Rev (fragment): human immunodeficiency virus 1 (HIV-1) Rev protein; rev; enhances nuclear export of unspliced and incompletely spliced viral mRNAs
   2058..2175    +  misc_feature   cPPT/CTS: central polypurine tract and central termination sequence of HIV-1
   2223..3401    +  promoter       EF-1α promoter: strong constitutive promoter for human elongation factor EF-1α
   3422..3442    +  protein_bind   attB1: mutant version of attB; core recombination site for the Gateway® BP reaction BP Clonase™
   3448..7077    +  CDS            EGFR (fragment) (sequence partly withheld): precursor of human epidermal growth factor receptor
   7081..7105    -  protein_bind   attB2: mutant version of attB; recombination site for the Gateway® BP reaction BP Clonase™
   7113..7131    +  promoter       T3 promoter: promoter for bacteriophage T3 RNA polymerase
   7157..7175    -  promoter       T7 promoter: promoter for bacteriophage T7 RNA polymerase
   7181..7199    -  protein_bind   attB4 (fragment): mutant version of attB; core recombination site for the Gateway® BP reaction BP Clonase™
   7255..7296    +  CDS            V5 tag: epitope tag from simian virus 5
   7422..7884    +  misc_feature   IRES: internal ribosome entry site (IRES) of the encephalomyocarditis virus (EMCV)
   7898..8495    +  CDS            PuroR (fragment): puromycin N-acetyltransferase; pac from Streptomyces; confers resistance to puromycin
   8511..9099    +  misc_feature   WPRE: woodchuck hepatitis virus posttranscriptional regulatory element
   9107..9172    +  CDS            nef (fragment): NEF_HV1Z2 - Experimental evidence at protein level: Swiss-Prot protein existence level 1. Extracellular Nef protein targets CD4(+) T-lymphocytes for apoptosis by interacting with CXCR4 surface receptors. From Human immunodeficiency virus type 1 group M subtype D (isolate Z2/CDC-Z34) (HIV-1).
   9174..9407    +  LTR            3' LTR (ΔU3): self-inactivating 3' long terminal repeat (LTR) from HIV-1
   9612..9716    +  promoter       AmpR promoter: bla
   9717..10577   +  CDS            AmpR: β-lactamase; bla; confers resistance to ampicillin, carbenicillin, and related antibiotics
  10748..11336   +  rep_origin     ori: high-copy-number ColE1/pMB1/pBR322/pUC origin of replication
  11519..11573   +  CDS            lacI (fragment): lac repressor; lacI; The lac repressor binds to the lac operator to inhibit transcription in E. coli. This inhibition can be relieved by adding lactose or isopropyl-β-D-thiogalactopyranoside (IPTG).
  11579..11672   +  rep_origin     SV40 ori (fragment): SV40 origin of replication
  11697..11734   +  CDS            lacI (fragment): lac repressor; lacI; The lac repressor binds to the lac operator to inhibit transcription in E. coli. This inhibition can be relieved by adding lactose or isopropyl-β-D-thiogalactopyranoside (IPTG).
  11747..11768   +  protein_bind   CAP binding site: CAP binding activates transcription in the presence of cAMP. E. coli catabolite activator protein
  11783..11813   +  promoter       lac promoter: promoter for the E. coli lac operon
  11817..11839   +  protein_bind   lac operator (fragment): The lac repressor binds to the lac operator to inhibit transcription in E. coli. This inhibition can be relieved by adding lactose or isopropyl-β-D-thiogalactopyranoside (IPTG). lac repressor encoded by lacI
  11871..11954   +  polyA_signal   SV40 poly(A) signal (fragment): SV40 polyadenylation signal
  12121..329     +  CDS            nef (fragment) (across the origin): NEF_HV1BR - Experimental evidence at protein level: Swiss-Prot protein existence level 1. Extracellular Nef protein targets CD4(+) T-lymphocytes for apoptosis by interacting with CXCR4 surface receptors (PubMed:14990729). From Human immunodeficiency virus type 1 group M subtype B (isolate BRU/LAI) (HIV-1).
>Addgene plasmid #116302 | pHAGE-EGFR-S380Pfs*16 | addgene full sequence | sequence record 245933 | Addgene NGS Result
TGGAAGGGCTAATTCACTCCCAAAGAAGACAAGATATCCTTGATCTGTGGATCTACCACACACAAGGCTA
CTTCCCTGATTAGCAGAACTACACACCAGGGCCAGGGGTCAGATATCCACTGACCTTTGGATGGTGCTAC
AAGCTAGTACCAGTTGAGCCAGATAAGGTAGAAGAGGCCAATAAAGGAGAGAACACCAGCTTGTTACACC
CTGTGAGCCTGCATGGGATGGATGACCCGGAGAGAGAAGTGTTAGAGTGGAGGTTTGACAGCCGCCTAGC
ATTTCATCACGTGGCCCGAGAGCTGCATCCGGAGTACTTCAAGAACTGCTGATATCGAGCTTGCTACAAG
GGACTTTCCGCTGGGGACTTTCCAGGGAGGCGTGGCCTGGGCGGGACTGGGGAGTGGCGAGCCCTCAGAT
CCTGCATATAAGCAGCTGCTTTTTGCCTGTACTGGGTCTCTCTGGTTAGACCAGATCTGAGCCTGGGAGC
TCTCTGGCTAACTAGGGAACCCACTGCTTAAGCCTCAATAAAGCTTGCCTTGAGTGCTTCAAGTAGTGTG
TGCCCGTCTGTTGTGTGACTCTGGTAACTAGAGATCCCTCAGACCCTTTTAGTCAGTGTGGAAAATCTCT
AGCAGTGGCGCCCGAACAGGGACTTGAAAGCGAAAGGGAAACCAGAGGAGCTCTCTCGACGCAGGACTCG
GCTTGCTGAAGCGCGCACGGCAAGAGGCGAGGGGCGGCGACTGGTGAGTACGCCAAAAATTTTGACTAGC
GGAGGCTAGAAGGAGAGAGATGGGTGCGAGAGCGTCAGTATTAAGCGGGGGAGAATTAGATCGCGATGGG
AAAAAATTCGGTTAAGGCCAGGGGGAAAGAAAAAATATAAATTAAAACATATAGTATGGGCAAGCAGGGA
GCTAGAACGATTCGCAGTTAATCCTGGCCTGTTAGAAACATCAGAAGGCTGTAGACAAATACTGGGACAG
CTACAACCATCCCTTCAGACAGGATCAGAAGAACTTAGATCATTATATAATACAGTAGCAACCCTCTATT
GTGTGCATCAAAGGATAGAGATAAAAGACACCAAGGAAGCTTTAGACAAGATAGAGGAAGAGCAAAACAA
AAGTAAGACCACCGCACAGCAAGCGGCCGGCCGCTGATCTTCAGACCTGGAGGAGGAGATATGAGGGACA
ATTGGAGAAGTGAATTATATAAATATAAAGTAGTAAAAATTGAACCATTAGGAGTAGCACCCACCAAGGC
AAAGAGAAGAGTGGTGCAGAGAGAAAAAAGAGCAGTGGGAATAGGAGCTTTGTTCCTTGGGTTCTTGGGA
GCAGCAGGAAGCACTATGGGCGCAGCGTCAATGACGCTGACGGTACAGGCCAGACAATTATTGTCTGGTA
TAGTGCAGCAGCAGAACAATTTGCTGAGGGCTATTGAGGCGCAACAGCATCTGTTGCAACTCACAGTCTG
GGGCATCAAGCAGCTCCAGGCAAGAATCCTGGCTGTGGAAAGATACCTAAAGGATCAACAGCTCCTGGGG
ATTTGGGGTTGCTCTGGAAAACTCATTTGCACCACTGCTGTGCCTTGGAATGCTAGTTGGAGTAATAAAT
CTCTGGAACAGATTTGGAATCACACGACCTGGATGGAGTGGGACAGAGAAATTAACAATTACACAAGCTT
AATACACTCCTTAATTGAAGAATCGCAAAACCAGCAAGAAAAGAATGAACAAGAATTATTGGAATTAGAT
AAATGGGCAAGTTTGTGGAATTGGTTTAACATAACAAATTGGCTGTGGTATATAAAATTATTCATAATGA
TAGTAGGAGGCTTGGTAGGTTTAAGAATAGTTTTTGCTGTACTTTCTATAGTGAATAGAGTTAGGCAGGG
ATATTCACCATTATCGTTTCAGACCCACCTCCCAACCCCGAGGGGACCCGACAGGCCCGAAGGAATAGAA
GAAGAAGGTGGAGAGAGAGACAGAGACAGATCCATTCGATTAGTGAACGGATCTCGACGGTATCGCCGAA
TTCACAAATGGCAGTATTCATCCACAATTTTAAAAGAAAAGGGGGGATTGGGGGGTACAGTGCAGGGGAA
AGAATAGTAGACATAATAGCAACAGACATACAAACTAAAGAATTACAAAAACAAATTACAAAAATTCAAA
ATTTTCGGGTTTATTACAGGGACAGCAGAGATCCAGTTTGGACTAGTCGTGAGGCTCCGGTGCCCGTCAG
TGGGCAGAGCGCACATCGCCCACAGTCCCCGAGAAGTTGGGGGGAGGGGTCGGCAATTGAACCGGTGCCT
AGAGAAGGTGGCGCGGGGTAAACTGGGAAAGTGATGTCGTGTACTGGCTCCGCCTTTTTCCCGAGGGTGG
GGGAGAACCGTATATAAGTGCAGTAGTCGCCGTGAACGTTCTTTTTCGCAACGGGTTTGCCGCCAGAACA
CAGGTAAGTGCCGTGTGTGGTTCCCGCGGGCCTGGCCTCTTTACGGGTTATGGCCCTTGCGTGCCTTGAA
TTACTTCCACCTGGCTGCAGTACGTGATTCTTGATCCCGAGCTTCGGGTTGGAAGTGGGTGGGAGAGTTC
GAGGCCTTGCGCTTAAGGAGCCCCTTCGCCTCGTGCTTGAGTTGAGGCCTGGCCTGGGCGCTGGGGCCGC
CGCGTGCGAATCTGGTGGCACCTTCGCGCCTGTCTCGCTGCTTTCGATAAGTCTCTAGCCATTTAAAATT
TTTGATGACCTGCTGCGACGCTTTTTTTCTGGCAAGATAGTCTTGTAAATGCGGGCCAAGATCTGCACAC
TGGTATTTCGGTTTTTGGGGCCGCGGGCGGCGACGGGGCCCGTGCGTCCCAGCGCACATGTTCGGCGAGG
CGGGGCCTGCGAGCGCGGCCACCGAGAATCGGACGGGGGTAGTCTCAAGCTGGCCGGCCTGCTCTGGTGC
CTGGCCTCGCGCCGCCGTGTATCGCCCCGCCCTGGGCGGCAAGGCTGGCCCGGTCGGCACCAGTTGCGTG
AGCGGAAAGATGGCCGCTTCCCGGCCCTGCTGCAGGGAGCTCAAAATGGAGGACGCGGCGCTCGGGAGAG
CGGGCGGGTGAGTCACCCACACAAAGGAAAAGGGCCTTTCCGTCCTCAGCCGTCGCTTCATGTGACTCCA
CGGAGTACCGGGCGCCGTCCAGGCACCTCGATTAGTTCTCGAGCTTTTGGAGTACGTCGTCTTTAGGTTG
GGGGGAGGGGTTTTATGCGATGGAGTTTCCCCACACTGAGTGGGTGGAGACTGAAGTTAGGCCAGCTTGG
CACTTGATGTAATTCTCCTTGGAATTTGCCCTTTTTGAGTTTGGATCTTGGTTCATTCTCAAGCCTCAGA
CAGTGGTTCAAAGTTTTTTTCTTCCATTTCAGGTGTCGTGAAGCGGCCCTGCAGATATCAACAAGTTTGT
ACAAAAAAGCAGGCACCATGCGACCCTCCGGGACGGCCGGGGCAGCGCTCCTGGCGCTGCTGGCTGCGCT
CTGCCCGGCGAGTCGGGCTCTGGAGGAAAAGAAAGTTTGCCAAGGCACGAGTAACAAGCTCACGCAGTTG
GGCACTTTTGAAGATCATTTTCTCAGCCTCCAGAGGATGTTCAATAACTGTGAGGTGGTCCTTGGGAATT
TGGAAATTACCTATGTGCAGAGGAATTATGATCTTTCCTTCTTAAAGACCATCCAGGAGGTGGCTGGTTA
TGTCCTCATTGCCCTCAACACAGTGGAGCGAATTCCTTTGGAAAACCTGCAGATCATCAGAGGAAATATG
TACTACGAAAATTCCTATGCCTTAGCAGTCTTATCTAACTATGATGCAAATAAAACCGGACTGAAGGAGC
TGCCCATGAGAAATTTACAGGAAATCCTGCATGGCGCCGTGCGGTTCAGCAACAACCCTGCCCTGTGCAA
CGTGGAGAGCATCCAGTGGCGGGACATAGTCAGCAGTGACTTTCTCAGCAACATGTCGATGGACTTCCAG
AACCACCTGGGCAGCTGCCAAAAGTGTGATCCAAGCTGTCCCAATGGGAGCTGCTGGGGTGCAGGAGAGG
AGAACTGCCAGAAACTGACCAAAATCATCTGTGCCCAGCAGTGCTCCGGGCGCTGCCGTGGCAAGTCCCC
CAGTGACTGCTGCCACAACCAGTGTGCTGCAGGCTGCACAGGCCCCCGGGAGAGCGACTGCCTGGTCTGC
CGCAAATTCCGAGACGAAGCCACGTGCAAGGACACCTGCCCCCCACTCATGCTCTACAACCCCACCACGT
ACCAGATGGATGTGAACCCCGAGGGCAAATACAGCTTTGGTGCCACCTGCGTGAAGAAGTGTCCCCGTAA
TTATGTGGTGACAGATCACGGCTCGTGCGTCCGAGCCTGTGGGGCCGACAGCTATGAGATGGAGGAAGAC
GGCGTCCGCAAGTGTAAGAAGTGCGAAGGGCCTTGCCGCAAAGTGTGTAACGGAATAGGTATTGGTGAAT
TTAAAGACTCACTCTCCATAAATGCTACGAATATTAAACACTTCAAAAACTGCACCTCCATCAGTGGCGA
TCTCCACATCCTGCCGGTGGCATTTAGGGGTGACCCTTCACACATACTCCTCCTCTGGATCCACAGGAAC
TGGATATTCTGAAAACCGTAAAGGAAATCACAGGGTTTTTGCTGATTCAGGCTTGGCCTGAAAACAGGAC
GGACCTCCATGCCTTTGAGAACCTAGAAATCATACGCGGCAGGACCAAGCAACATGGTCAGTTTTCTCTT
GCAGTCGTCAGCCTGAACATAACATCCTTGGGATTACGCTCCCTCAAGGAGATAAGTGATGGAGATGTGA
TAATTTCAGGAAACAAAAATTTGTGCTATGCAAATACAATAAACTGGAAAAAACTGTTTGGGACCTCCGG
TCAGAAAACCAAAATTATAAGCAACAGAGGTGAAAACAGCTGCAAGGCCACAGGCCAGGTCTGCCATGCC
TTGTGCTCCCCCGAGGGCTGCTGGGGCCCGGAGCCCAGGGACTGCGTCTCTTGCCGGAATGTCAGCCGAG
GCAGGGAATGCGTGGACAAGTGCAACCTTCTGGAGGGTGAGCCAAGGGAGTTTGTGGAGAACTCTGAGTG
CATACAGTGCCACCCAGAGTGCCTGCCTCAGGCCATGAACATCACCTGCACAGGACGGGGACCAGACAAC
TGTATCCAGTGTGCCCACTACATTGACGGCCCCCACTGCGTCAAGACCTGCCCGGCAGGAGTCATGGGAG
AAAACAACACCCTGGTCTGGAAGTACGCAGACGCCGGCCATGTGTGCCACCTGTGCCATCCAAACTGCAC
CTACGGATGCACTGGGCCAGGTCTTGAAGGCTGTCCAACGAATGGGCCTAAGATCCCGTCCATCGCCACT
GGGATGGTGGGGGCCCTCCTCTTGCTGCTGGTGGTGGCCCTGGGGATCGGCCTCTTCATGCGAAGGCGCC
ACATCGTTCGGAAGCGCACGCTGCGGAGGCTGCTGCAGGAGAGGGAGCTTGTGGAGCCTCTTACACCCAG
T
[981 nt withheld, positions 5532-6512]
TTCTTCAGCAGCCCCTCCACGTCACGGACTCCCCTCCTGAGCTCTCTGAGTGCAACCAGCAACAATTCCA
CCGTGGCTTGCATTGATAGAAATGGGCTGCAAAGCTGTCCCATCAAGGAAGACAGCTTCTTGCAGCGATA
CAGCTCAGACCCCACAGGCGCCTTGACTGAGGACAGCATAGACGACACCTTCCTCCCAGTGCCTGAATAC
ATAAACCAGTCCGTTCCCAAAAGGCCCGCTGGCTCTGTGCAGAATCCTGTCTATCACAATCAGCCTCTGA
ACCCCGCGCCCAGCAGAGACCCACACTACCAGGACCCCCACAGCACTGCAGTGGGCAACCCCGAGTATCT
CAACACTGTCCAGCCCACCTGTGTCAACAGCACATTCGACAGCCCTGCCCACTGGGCCCAGAAAGGCAGC
CACCAAATTAGCCTGGACAACCCTGACTACCAGCAGGACTTCTTTCCCAAGGAAGCCAAGCCAAATGGCA
TCTTTAAGGGCTCCACAGCTGAAAATGCAGAATACCTAAGGGTCGCGCCACAAAGCAGTGAATTTATTGG
AGCATAGAACCCAGCTTTCTTGTACAAAGTGGTGATATCCAATTAACCCTCACTAAAGGTTAAGTGAAGT
GTTGTTTATTGAACCCTATAGTGAGTCGTATTACCACCCAACTTTTCTATACAAAGTGGTTGATATCCAG
CACAGTGGCGGCCGCTCGAGTCTAGAGGGCCCGCGGTTCGAAGGTAAGCCTATCCCTAACCCTCTCCTCG
GTCTCGATTCTACGCGTACCGGTTAGTAATGAGATCCCTCCCCCCCCCCTAACGTTACTGGCCGAAGCCG
CTTGGAATAAGGCCGGTGTGCGTTTGTCTATATGTTATTTTCCACCATATTGCCGTCTTTTGGCAATGTG
AGGGCCCGGAAACCTGGCCCTGTCTTCTTGACGAGCATTCCTAGGGGTCTTTCCCCTCTCGCCAAAGGAA
TGCAAGGTCTGTTGAATGTCGTGAAGGAAGCAGTTCCTCTGGAAGCTTCTTGAAGACAAACAACGTCTGT
AGCGACCCTTTGCAGGCAGCGGAACCCCCCACCTGGCGACAGGTGCCTCTGCGGCCAAAAGCCACGTGTA
TAAGATACACCTGCAAAGGCGGCACAACCCCAGTGCCACGTTGTGAGTTGGATAGTTGTGGAAAGAGTCA
AATGGCTCTCCTCAAGCGTATTCAACAAGGGGCTGAAGGATGCCCAGAAGGTACCCCATTGTATGGGATC
TGATCTGGGGCCTCGGTGCACATGCTTTACATGTGTTTAGTCGAGGTTAAAAAAACGTCTAGGCCCCCCG
AACCACGGGGACGTGGTTTTCCTTTGAAAAACACGATGATAATATGGCCACACATATGACCGAGTACAAG
CCCACGGTGCGCCTCGCCACCCGCGACGACGTCCCCAGGGCCGTACGCACCCTCGCCGCCGCGTTCGCCG
ACTACCCCGCCACGCGCCACACCGTCGATCCGGACCGCCACATCGAGCGGGTCACCGAGCTGCAAGAACT
CTTCCTCACGCGCGTCGGGCTCGACATCGGCAAGGTGTGGGTCGCGGACGACGGCGCCGCGGTGGCGGTC
TGGACCACGCCGGAGAGCGTCGAAGCGGGGGCGGTGTTCGCCGAGATCGGCCCGCGCATGGCCGAGTTGA
GCGGTTCCCGGCTGGCCGCGCAGCAACAGATGGAAGGCCTCCTGGCGCCGCACCGGCCCAAGGAGCCCGC
GTGGTTCCTGGCCACCGTCGGCGTCTCGCCCGACCACCAGGGCAAGGGTCTGGGCAGCGCCGTCGTGCTC
CCCGGAGTGGAGGCGGCCGAGCGCGCCGGGGTGCCCGCCTTCCTGGAGACCTCCGCGCCCCGCAACCTCC
CCTTCTACGAGCGGCTCGGCTTCACCGTCACCGCCGACGTCGAGGTGCCCGAAGGACCGCGCACCTGGTG
CATGACCCGCAAGCCCGGTGCCTAAATCGATAGATCCTAATCAACCTCTGGATTACAAAATTTGTGAAAG
ATTGACTGGTATTCTTAACTATGTTGCTCCTTTTACGCTATGTGGATACGCTGCTTTAATGCCTTTGTAT
CATGCTATTGCTTCCCGTATGGCTTTCATTTTCTCCTCCTTGTATAAATCCTGGTTGCTGTCTCTTTATG
AGGAGTTGTGGCCCGTTGTCAGGCAACGTGGCGTGGTGTGCACTGTGTTTGCTGACGCAACCCCCACTGG
TTGGGGCATTGCCACCACCTGTCAGCTCCTTTCCGGGACTTTCGCTTTCCCCCTCCCTATTGCCACGGCG
GAACTCATCGCCGCCTGCCTTGCCCGCTGCTGGACAGGGGCTCGGCTGTTGGGCACTGACAATTCCGTGG
TGTTGTCGGGGAAATCATCGTCCTTTCCTTGGCTGCTCGCCTGTGTTGCCACCTGGATTCTGCGCGGGAC
GTCCTTCTGCTACGTCCCTTCGGCCCTCAATCCAGCGGACCTTCCTTCCCGCGGCCTGCTGCCGGCTCTG
CGGCCTCTTCCGCGTCTTCGCCTTCGCCCTCAGACGAGTCGGATCTCCCTTTGGGCCGCCTCCCCGCCTG
AGATCCTTTAAGACCAATGACTTACAAGGCAGCTGTAGATCTTAGCCACTTTTTAAAAGAAAAGGGGGGA
CTGGAAGGGCTAATTCACTCCCAACGAAGACAAGATCTGCTTTTTGCTTGTACTGGGTCTCTCTGGTTAG
ACCAGATCTGAGCCTGGGAGCTCTCTGGCTAACTAGGGAACCCACTGCTTAAGCCTCAATAAAGCTTGCC
TTGAGTGCTTCAAGTAGTGTGTGCCCGTCTGTTGTGTGACTCTGGTAACTAGAGATCCCTCAGACCCTTT
TAGTCAGTGTGGAAAATCTCTAGCAGTAGTAGTTCATGTCATCTTATTATTCAGTATTTATAACTTGCAA
AGAAATGAATATCAGAGAGTGAGAGGCCCGGGTTAATTAAGGAAAGGGCTAGATCATTCTTGAAGACGAA
AGGGCCTCGTGATACGCCTATTTTTATAGGTTAATGTCATGATAATAATGGTTTCTTAGACGTCAGGTGG
CACTTTTCGGGGAAATGTGCGCGGAACCCCTATTTGTTTATTTTTCTAAATACATTCAAATATGTATCCG
CTCATGAGACAATAACCCTGATAAATGCTTCAATAATATTGAAAAAGGAAGAGTATGAGTATTCAACATT
TCCGTGTCGCCCTTATTCCCTTTTTTGCGGCATTTTGCCTTCCTGTTTTTGCTCACCCAGAAACGCTGGT
GAAAGTAAAAGATGCTGAAGATCAGTTGGGTGCACGAGTGGGTTACATCGAACTGGATCTCAACAGCGGT
AAGATCCTTGAGAGTTTTCGCCCCGAAGAACGTTTTCCAATGATGAGCACTTTTAAAGTTCTGCTATGTG
GCGCGGTATTATCCCGTGTTGACGCCGGGCAAGAGCAACTCGGTCGCCGCATACACTATTCTCAGAATGA
CTTGGTTGAGTACTCACCAGTCACAGAAAAGCATCTTACGGATGGCATGACAGTAAGAGAATTATGCAGT
GCTGCCATAACCATGAGTGATAACACTGCGGCCAACTTACTTCTGACAACGATCGGAGGACCGAAGGAGC
TAACCGCTTTTTTGCACAACATGGGGGATCATGTAACTCGCCTTGATCGTTGGGAACCGGAGCTGAATGA
AGCCATACCAAACGACGAGCGTGACACCACGATGCCTGTAGCAATGGCAACAACGTTGCGCAAACTATTA
ACTGGCGAACTACTTACTCTAGCTTCCCGGCAACAATTAATAGACTGGATGGAGGCGGATAAAGTTGCAG
GACCACTTCTGCGCTCGGCCCTTCCGGCTGGCTGGTTTATTGCTGATAAATCTGGAGCCGGTGAGCGTGG
GTCTCGCGGTATCATTGCAGCACTGGGGCCAGATGGTAAGCCCTCCCGTATCGTAGTTATCTACACGACG
GGGAGTCAGGCAACTATGGATGAACGAAATAGACAGATCGCTGAGATAGGTGCCTCACTGATTAAGCATT
GGTAACTGTCAGACCAAGTTTACTCATATATACTTTAGATTGATTTAAAACTTCATTTTTAATTTAAAAG
GATCTAGGTGAAGATCCTTTTTGATAATCTCATGACCAAAATCCCTTAACGTGAGTTTTCGTTCCACTGA
GCGTCAGACCCCGTAGAAAAGATCAAAGGATCTTCTTGAGATCCTTTTTTTCTGCGCGTAATCTGCTGCT
TGCAAACAAAAAAACCACCGCTACCAGCGGTGGTTTGTTTGCCGGATCAAGAGCTACCAACTCTTTTTCC
GAAGGTAACTGGCTTCAGCAGAGCGCAGATACCAAATACTGTTCTTCTAGTGTAGCCGTAGTTAGGCCAC
CACTTCAAGAACTCTGTAGCACCGCCTACATACCTCGCTCTGCTAATCCTGTTACCAGTGGCTGCTGCCA
GTGGCGATAAGTCGTGTCTTACCGGGTTGGACTCAAGACGATAGTTACCGGATAAGGCGCAGCGGTCGGG
CTGAACGGGGGGTTCGTGCACACAGCCCAGCTTGGAGCGAACGACCTACACCGAACTGAGATACCTACAG
CGTGAGCTATGAGAAAGCGCCACGCTTCCCGAAGGGAGAAAGGCGGACAGGTATCCGGTAAGCGGCAGGG
TCGGAACAGGAGAGCGCACGAGGGAGCTTCCAGGGGGAAACGCCTGGTATCTTTATAGTCCTGTCGGGTT
TCGCCACCTCTGACTTGAGCGTCGATTTTTGTGATGCTCGTCAGGGGGGCGGAGCCTATGGAAAAACGCC
AGCAACGCGGCCTTTTTACGGTTCCTGGCCTTTTGCTGGCCTTTTGCTCACATGTTCTTTCCTGCGTTAT
CCCCTGATTCTGTGGATAACCGTATTACCGCCTTTGAGTGAGCTGATACCGCTCGCCGCAGCCGAACGAC
CGAGCGCAGCGAGTCAGTGAGCGAGGAAGCGGAAGAGCGCCCAATACGCAAACCGCCTCTCCCCGCGCGT
TGGCCGATTCATTAATGCAGCAAGCTCATGGCTGACTAATTTTTTTTATTTATGCAGAGGCCGAGGCCGC
CTCGGCCTCTGAGCTATTCCAGAAGTAGTGAGGAGGCTTTTTTGGAGGCCTAGGCTTTTGCAAAAAGCTC
CCCGTGGCACGACAGGTTTCCCGACTGGAAAGCGGGCAGTGAGCGCAACGCAATTAATGTGAGTTAGCTC
ACTCATTAGGCACCCCAGGCTTTACACTTTATGCTTCCGGCTCGTATGTTGTGTGGAATTGTGAGCGGAT
AACAATTTCACACAGGAAACAGCTATGACATGATTACGAATTTCACAAATAAAGCATTTTTTTCACTGCA
TTCTAGTTGTGGTTTGTCCAAACTCATCAATGTATCTTATCATGTCTGGATCAACTGGATAACTCAAGCT
AACCAAAATCATCCCAAACTTCCCACCCCATACCCTATTACCACTGCCAATTACCTGTGGTTTCATTTAC
TCTAAACCTGTGATTCCTCTGAATTATTTTCATTTTAAAGAAATTGTATTTGTTAAATATGTACTACAAA
CTTAGTAGT
