LOCUS       Exported 3632 bp ds-DNA linear SYN 06-JUL-2021
DEFINITION  Lentiviral expression of EGFR S380Pfs*16.
ACCESSION   .
VERSION     .
KEYWORDS    pHAGE-EGFR-S380Pfs*16
SOURCE      synthetic DNA construct
  ORGANISM  synthetic DNA construct
REFERENCE   1 (bases 1 to 3632)
  AUTHORS   Ng PK, Li J, Jeong KJ, Shao S, Chen H, Tsang YH, Sengupta S, Wang Z,
            Bhavana VH, Tran R, Soewito S, Minussi DC, Moreno D, Kong K,
            Dogruluk T, Lu H, Gao J, Tokheim C, Zhou DC, Johnson AM, Zeng J, Ip
            CKM, Ju Z, Wester M, Yu S, Li Y, Vellano CP, Schultz N, Karchin R,
            Ding L, Lu Y, Cheung LWT, Chen K, Shaw KR, Meric-Bernstam F, Scott
            KL, Yi S, Sahni N, Liang H, Mills GB
  TITLE     Systematic Functional Annotation of Somatic Mutations in Cancer.
  JOURNAL   Cancer Cell. 2018 Mar 12;33(3):450-462.e10. doi:
            10.1016/j.ccell.2018.01.021.
  PUBMED    29533785
REFERENCE   2 (bases 1 to 3632)
  AUTHORS   .
  TITLE     Direct Submission
  JOURNAL   Exported Jul 6, 2021 from SnapGene Server 1.1.58
            http://www.snapgene.com
FEATURES             Location/Qualifiers
     source          1..3632
                     /organism="synthetic DNA construct"
                     /mol_type="other DNA"
ORIGIN
        1 atgcgaccct ccgggacggc cggggcagcg ctcctggcgc tgctggctgc gctctgcccg
       61 gcgagtcggg ctctggagga aaagaaagtt tgccaaggca cgagtaacaa gctcacgcag
      121 ttgggcactt ttgaagatca ttttctcagc ctccagagga tgttcaataa ctgtgaggtg
      181 gtccttggga atttggaaat tacctatgtg cagaggaatt atgatctttc cttcttaaag
      241 accatccagg aggtggctgg ttatgtcctc attgccctca acacagtgga gcgaattcct
      301 ttggaaaacc tgcagatcat cagaggaaat atgtactacg aaaattccta tgccttagca
      361 gtcttatcta actatgatgc aaataaaacc ggactgaagg agctgcccat gagaaattta
      421 caggaaatcc tgcatggcgc cgtgcggttc agcaacaacc ctgccctgtg caacgtggag
      481 agcatccagt ggcgggacat agtcagcagt gactttctca gcaacatgtc gatggacttc
      541 cagaaccacc tgggcagctg ccaaaagtgt gatccaagct gtcccaatgg gagctgctgg
      601 ggtgcaggag aggagaactg ccagaaactg accaaaatca tctgtgccca gcagtgctcc
      661 gggcgctgcc gtggcaagtc ccccagtgac tgctgccaca accagtgtgc tgcaggctgc
      721 acaggccccc gggagagcga ctgcctggtc tgccgcaaat tccgagacga agccacgtgc
      781 aaggacacct gccccccact catgctctac aaccccacca cgtaccagat ggatgtgaac
      841 cccgagggca aatacagctt tggtgccacc tgcgtgaaga agtgtccccg taattatgtg
      901 gtgacagatc acggctcgtg cgtccgagcc tgtggggccg acagctatga gatggaggaa
      961 gacggcgtcc gcaagtgtaa gaagtgcgaa gggccttgcc gcaaagtgtg taacggaata
     1021 ggtattggtg aatttaaaga ctcactctcc ataaatgcta cgaatattaa acacttcaaa
     1081 aactgcacct ccatcagtgg cgatctccac atcctgccgg tggcatttag gggtgaccct
     1141 tcacacatac tcctcctctg gatccacagg aactggatat tctgaaaacc gtaaaggaaa
     1201 tcacagggtt tttgctgatt caggcttggc ctgaaaacag gacggacctc catgcctttg
     1261 agaacctaga aatcatacgc ggcaggacca agcaacatgg tcagttttct cttgcagtcg
     1321 tcagcctgaa cataacatcc ttgggattac gctccctcaa ggagataagt gatggagatg
     1381 tgataatttc aggaaacaaa aatttgtgct atgcaaatac aataaactgg aaaaaactgt
     1441 ttgggacctc cggtcagaaa accaaaatta taagcaacag aggtgaaaac agctgcaagg
     1501 ccacaggcca ggtctgccat gccttgtgct cccccgaggg ctgctggggc ccggagccca
     1561 gggactgcgt ctcttgccgg aatgtcagcc gaggcaggga atgcgtggac aagtgcaacc
     1621 ttctggaggg tgagccaagg gagtttgtgg agaactctga gtgcatacag tgccacccag
     1681 agtgcctgcc tcaggccatg aacatcacct gcacaggacg gggaccagac aactgtatcc
     1741 agtgtgccca ctacattgac ggcccccact gcgtcaagac ctgcccggca ggagtcatgg
     1801 gagaaaacaa caccctggtc tggaagtacg cagacgccgg ccatgtgtgc cacctgtgcc
     1861 atccaaactg cacctacgga tgcactgggc caggtcttga aggctgtcca acgaatgggc
     1921 ctaagatccc gtccatcgcc actgggatgg tgggggccct cctcttgctg ctggtggtgg
     1981 ccctggggat cggcctcttc atgcgaaggc gccacatcgt tcggaagcgc acgctgcgga
     2041 ggctgctgca ggagagggag cttgtggagc ctcttacacc cagtnnnnnn nnnnnnnnnn
     2101 nnnnnnnnnn nnnnnnnnnn nnnnnnnnnn nnnnnnnnnn nnnnnnnnnn nnnnnnnnnn
     2161 nnnnnnnnnn nnnnnnnnnn nnnnnnnnnn nnnnnnnnnn nnnnnnnnnn nnnnnnnnnn
     2221 nnnnnnnnnn nnnnnnnnnn nnnnnnnnnn nnnnnnnnnn nnnnnnnnnn nnnnnnnnnn
     2281 nnnnnnnnnn nnnnnnnnnn nnnnnnnnnn nnnnnnnnnn nnnnnnnnnn nnnnnnnnnn
     2341 nnnnnnnnnn nnnnnnnnnn nnnnnnnnnn nnnnnnnnnn nnnnnnnnnn nnnnnnnnnn
     2401 nnnnnnnnnn nnnnnnnnnn nnnnnnnnnn nnnnnnnnnn nnnnnnnnnn nnnnnnnnnn
     2461 nnnnnnnnnn nnnnnnnnnn nnnnnnnnnn nnnnnnnnnn nnnnnnnnnn nnnnnnnnnn
     2521 nnnnnnnnnn nnnnnnnnnn nnnnnnnnnn nnnnnnnnnn nnnnnnnnnn nnnnnnnnnn
     2581 nnnnnnnnnn nnnnnnnnnn nnnnnnnnnn nnnnnnnnnn nnnnnnnnnn nnnnnnnnnn
     2641 nnnnnnnnnn nnnnnnnnnn nnnnnnnnnn nnnnnnnnnn nnnnnnnnnn nnnnnnnnnn
     2701 nnnnnnnnnn nnnnnnnnnn nnnnnnnnnn nnnnnnnnnn nnnnnnnnnn nnnnnnnnnn
     2761 nnnnnnnnnn nnnnnnnnnn nnnnnnnnnn nnnnnnnnnn nnnnnnnnnn nnnnnnnnnn
     2821 nnnnnnnnnn nnnnnnnnnn nnnnnnnnnn nnnnnnnnnn nnnnnnnnnn nnnnnnnnnn
     2881 nnnnnnnnnn nnnnnnnnnn nnnnnnnnnn nnnnnnnnnn nnnnnnnnnn nnnnnnnnnn
     2941 nnnnnnnnnn nnnnnnnnnn nnnnnnnnnn nnnnnnnnnn nnnnnnnnnn nnnnnnnnnn
     3001 nnnnnnnnnn nnnnnnnnnn nnnnnnnnnn nnnnnnnnnn nnnnnnnnnn nnnnnnnnnn
     3061 nnnnnttctt cagcagcccc tccacgtcac ggactcccct cctgagctct ctgagtgcaa
     3121 ccagcaacaa ttccaccgtg gcttgcattg atagaaatgg gctgcaaagc tgtcccatca
     3181 aggaagacag cttcttgcag cgatacagct cagaccccac aggcgccttg actgaggaca
     3241 gcatagacga caccttcctc ccagtgcctg aatacataaa ccagtccgtt cccaaaaggc
     3301 ccgctggctc tgtgcagaat cctgtctatc acaatcagcc tctgaacccc gcgcccagca
     3361 gagacccaca ctaccaggac ccccacagca ctgcagtggg caaccccgag tatctcaaca
     3421 ctgtccagcc cacctgtgtc aacagcacat tcgacagccc tgcccactgg gcccagaaag
     3481 gcagccacca aattagcctg gacaaccctg actaccagca ggacttcttt cccaaggaag
     3541 ccaagccaaa tggcatcttt aagggctcca cagctgaaaa tgcagaatac ctaagggtcg
     3601 cgccacaaag cagtgaattt attggagcat ga
//
